Addgene plasmid #22158: pEBB-GFP-hBEN-deltaNLS3
Depositing lab: Ananda Roy. Depositing organization: Tufts University. Publication: Repression of TFII-I-dependent transcription by nuclear exclusion. Tussie-Luna MI, Bayarsaihan D, Ruddle FH, Roy AL. Proc Natl Acad Sci U S A. 2001 Jul 3. 98(14):7789-94. 10.1073/pnas.141222298 PubMed 11438732.
Backbone
  Vector backbone: pEBB
  Backbone size w/o insert (bp): 6000
  Vector type: Mammalian Expression
Growth in bacteria
  Bacterial resistance: Ampicillin, 100 μg/mL
  Growth temperature: 37°C
  Growth strain: DH5alpha
  Copy number: Unknown
Gene/Insert
  Gene/Insert name: hBEN (alt name: MusTRD1)
  Species: H. sapiens (human)
  Insert size (bp): 2900
  Mutation: Deletion of amino acids 883-889
  Entrez Gene: GTF2IRD1 (a.k.a. BEN, CREAM1, GTF3, MUSTRD1, RBAP2, WBS, WBSCR11, WBSCR12, hMusTRD1alpha1)
  Tag / fusion protein: GFP (N terminal on insert)
  Cloning method: Restriction Enzyme; 5′ cloning site ClaI (unknown if destroyed); 3′ cloning site NotI (unknown if destroyed)
  Sequencing primers: 5′ EF-1a Forward
Terms and licenses: Academic/Nonprofit Terms; Industry Terms: Not Available to Industry
Depositor comments: GFP cloned in SpeI/ClaI
How to cite: pEBB-GFP-hBEN-deltaNLS3 was a gift from Ananda Roy (Addgene plasmid # 22158 ; http://n2t.net/addgene:22158 ; RRID:Addgene_22158)
