[The description below was written by a language model from this plasmid's Addgene catalogue record.]
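Description:
pEBB-GFP-hBEN-deltaNLS3 is a mammalian expression plasmid built on the pEBB backbone (about 6 kb without insert) and propagated in E. coli under ampicillin selection. The record does not list the bacterial origin of replication, copy number or any mammalian selection marker. It also does not explicitly name the promoter, although the recommended EF-1α forward sequencing primer suggests that the insert lies downstream of an EF-1α promoter region.

The payload is a roughly 2.9 kb human cDNA for hBEN (also called MusTRD1; gene symbol GTF2IRD1), a TFII-I-related protein encoded in the Williams-Beuren syndrome region. It was cloned between ClaI and NotI sites. GFP was inserted upstream as a SpeI/ClaI fragment, so the product is an N-terminally GFP-tagged fusion protein. This version carries a deletion of amino acids 883–889. The "deltaNLS3" name implies that the deletion removes a third candidate nuclear localization signal, though the record does not describe the motif further.

The GFP tag allows the subcellular distribution of the mutant protein to be followed directly by fluorescence in transfected mammalian cells. The associated publication concerns repression of TFII-I-dependent transcription through nuclear exclusion. In that context, the construct is suited to testing how loss of this segment affects hBEN nuclear import, and in turn its influence on TFII-I localization and transcriptional activity, most likely in comparison with the wild-type fusion or other NLS deletion variants. No feature table was provided, so the description of individual elements is limited to the catalogue fields.
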