>Addgene plasmid #22158 | pEBB-GFP-hBEN-deltaNLS3 | addgene partial sequence | sequence record 27982 | 22158 with hBEN-F
TCAGGCCTTTCAGGACTCATCCCAAAGCCTGATGAAGATGACGCCAACAGACTCGGGGAGAAGGTGATCC
TGCGGGAGCAGGTGAAGGAACTCTTCAACGAGAAATACGGTGAGGCCCTGGGCCTGAACCGGCCGGTGCT
GGTCCCTTATAAACTAATCCGGGACAGCCCAGACGCCGTGGAGGTCACGGGTCTGCCTGATGACATCCCC
TTCCGGAACCCCAACACGTACGACATCCACCGGCTGGAGAAGATCCTGAAGGCCCGAGAGCATGTCCGCA
TGGTCATCATTAACCAGCTCCAACCCTTTGCAGAAATCTGCAATGATGCCAAGGTGCCAGCCAAAGACAG
CAGCATTGTCTCGGAAGGAAATTCCGTCTCCTCTTCCTCCTCGTCTTCCTCTTCCTCGTCCTCTAACCCG
GATTCAGTGGCATCGGCCAACCAGATCTCACTCGTGCAATGGCCAATGTACATGGTGGACTATGCCGGCC
TGAACGTGCAGCTCCCGGGACCTCTTAATTACAGCGGCCGCGACTCTAGAGTGAGGGTCCCCACCTGGGA
CCCTTGAGAGTATCAGGTCTCCCACGTGGGAGACAAGAAATCCCTGTTTAATATTTAAACAGCAGTGTTC
CCCATCTGGGTCCTTGCACCCCTCACTCTGGCCTCAGCCGACTGCACAGCGGCCCCTGCATCCCCTTGGC
TGTGAGGCCCCTGGACAAGCAGAGGTGGCCAGAGCTGGGANGCATGGCCCTGGGGTCCACGANTTGCTGG
ATTTTTTTT
