>Addgene plasmid #22158 | pEBB-GFP-hBEN-deltaNLS3 | addgene partial sequence | sequence record 27983 | 22158 with EGFP-C
CGGCTGCGGACCCGACCGCTGGAACTCCGCGTTCACCCGCAAAGACGAGATCATCACCAGCCTCGTGTCT
GCCTTAGACTCCATGTGCTCAGCGCTGTCCAAACTGAACGCCGAGGTGGCCTGTGTCGCCGTGCACGATG
AGAGCGCCTTTGTGGTGGGCACANANAAGGGGAGAATGTTCCNGAATGCCCGGAAGGAGCTACAGTCAGA
CTTCCTCAGGTTCTGCCGAGGGCCCCCGTGGAAGGATCCGGAGGCAGAGCACCCCAAGAANGNGCAGCGG
GGCNNGGGTGGAGGCCGTANCCTCCCTCGNNCCTCCCTGGAACATGGNTCANATGTGTACCTTCTGCNGA
ANATGGTAGAGGAGGTGTTTGATGTTCTTTATTANCGAGGCCCTGGGAAGGGCCAGTGTGGTGCCNCTGC
CCTATGANAGGCTGCTCA
